>Addgene plasmid #44576 | pBabe-Myc-TRF1iDDR | depositor partial sequence | sequence record 60954 | Insert sequence
ATGGCGGAGGATGTTTCCTCAGCGGCCCCGAGCCCGCGGGGCTGTGCGGATGGTAGGGATGCCGACCCTA
CTGAGGAGCAGATGGCAGAAACAGAGAGAAACGACGAGGAGCAGTTCGAATGCCAGGAACTGCTCGAGTG
CCAGGTGCAGGTGGGGGCCCCCGAGGAGGAGGAGGAGGAGGAGGAGGACGCGGGCCTGGTGGCCGAGGCC
GAGGCCGTGGCTGCCGGCTGGATGCTCGATTTCCTCTGCCTCTCTCTTTGCCGAGCTTTCCGCGACGGCC
GCTCCGAGGACTTCCGCAGGACCCGCAACAGCGCAGAGGCTATTATTCATGGACTATCCAGTCTAACAGC
TTGCCAGTTGAGAACGATATACATATGTCAGTTTTTGACAAGAATTGCAGCAGGAAAAACCCTTGATGCA
CAGTTTGAAAATGATGAACGAATTACACCCTTGGAATCAGCCCTGATGATTTGGGGTTCAATTGAAAAGG
AACATGACAAACTTCATGAAGAAATACAGAATTTAATTAAAATTCAGGCTATAGCTGTTTGTATGGAAAA
TGGCAACTTTAAAGAAGCAGAAGAAGTCTTTGAAAGAATATTTGGTGATCCAAATTCTCATATGCCTTTC
AAAAGCAAATTGCTTATGATAATCTCTCAGAAAGATACATTTCATTCCTTTTTTCAACACTTCAGCTACA
ACCACATGATGGAGAAAATTAAGAGTTATGTGAATTATGTGCTAAGTGAAAAATCATCAACCTTTCTAAT
GAAGGCAGCGGCAAAAGTAGTAGAAAGCAAAAGGACAAGAACAATAACTTCTCAAGATAAACCTAGTGGT
AATGATGTTGAAATGGAAACTGAAGCTAATTTGGATACAAGAAAAAGTGTTAGTGACAAACAGTCTGCGG
TAACTGAATCCTCAGAGGGTACAGTATCCTTATTGAGGTCTCACAAGAATCTTTTCTTATCTAAGTTGCA
ACATGGAACCCAGCAACAAGACCTTAATAAGAAAGAAAGAAGAGTAGGAACTCCTCCCAAAGGCAAGTGG
AACAGCTCTAATGGGGTTGAAGAAAAGGAGACTTGGGTGGAAGAGGATGAACTGTTTCAATCAAAGAGTC
AGCCGGTAACTCCTGAAAAACATCGAGCTAGAAAAAGACAGGCATGGCTTTGGGAAGAAGACAAGAATTT
GAGATCTGGCGTGAGGAAATATGGAGAGGGAAACTGGTCTAAAATACTGTTGCATTATAAATTCAACAAC
CGGACAAGTGTCATGTTAAAAGACAGATGGAGGACCATGAAGAAACTAAAACTGATTTCCTCAGACAGCG
AAGACTGA
