>Addgene plasmid #44576 | pBabe-Myc-TRF1iDDR | addgene partial sequence | sequence record 62896 | pBABE-5
TGGAACAAAAGTTGATTTCTGAAGAAGATTTGTTAAGAAAGAGAGGATCCATGGCGGAGGATGTTTCCTC
AGCGGCCCCGAGCCCGCGGGGCTGTGCGGATGGTAGGGATGCCGACCCTACTGAGGAGCAGATGGCAGAA
ACAGAGAGAAACGACGAGGAGCAGTTCGAATGCCAGGAACTGCTCGAGTGCCAGGTGCAGGTGGGGGCCC
CCGAGGAGGAGGAGGAGGAGGAGGAGGACGCGGGCCTGGTGGCCGAGGCCGAGGCCGTGGCTGCCGGCTG
GATGCTCGATTTCCTCTGCCTCTCTCTTTGCCGAGCTTTCCGCGACGGCCGCTCCGAGGACTTCCGCAGG
ACCCGCAACAGCGCAGAGGCTATTATTCATGGACTATCCAGTCTAACAGCTTGCCAGTTGAGAACGATAT
ACATATGTCAGTTTTTGACAAGAATTGCAGCAGGAAAAACCCTTGATGCACAGTTTGAAAATGATGAACG
AATTACACCCTTGGAATCAGCCCTGATGATTTGGGGTTCAATTGAAAAGGAACATGACAAACTTCATGAA
GAAATACAGAATTTAATTAAAATTCAGGCTATAGCTGTTTGTATGGAAAATGGCAACTTTAAAGAAGCAG
AAGAAGTCTTTGAAAGAATATTTGGTGATCCAAATTCTCATATGCCTTTCAAAAGCAAATTGCTTATGAT
AATCTCTCAGAAAGATACATTTCATTCCTTTTTTCAACACTTCAGCTACAACCACATGATGGAGAAAATT
AAGAGTTATGTGAATTATGTGCTAAGTGAAAAATCATCAACCTTTCTAATGAAGGCAGCGGCAAAAGTAG
TAGAAAGCAAAAGGACAAGAACAATAACTTCTCAAGATAAACCTAGTGGTAATGATGTTGAAATGGAAAC
TGAAGCTAATTTGGATACAAGAAAAAGTGTTAGTGACAAACAGTCTGCGGTAACTGAATCCTC
