>Addgene plasmid #44576 | pBabe-Myc-TRF1iDDR | addgene partial sequence | sequence record 62903 | pBABE-3
ATTCTCAGTCTTCGCTGTCTGAGGAAATCAGTTTTAGTTTCTTCATGGTCCTCCATCTGTCTTTTAACAT
GACACTTGTCCGGTTGTTGAATTTATAATGCAACAGTATTTTAGACCAGTTTCCCTCTCCATATTTCCTC
ACGCCAGATCTCAAATTCTTGTCTTCTTCCCAAAGCCATGCCTGTCTTTTTCTAGCTCGATGTTTTTCAG
GAGTTACCGGCTGACTCTTTGATTGAAACAGTTCATCCTCTTCCACCCAAGTCTCCTTTTCTTCAACCCC
ATTAGAGCTGTTCCACTTGCCTTTGGGAGGAGTTCCTACTCTTCTTTCTTTCTTATTAAGGTCTTGTTGC
TGGGTTCCATGTTGCAACTTAGATAAGAAAAGATTCTTGTGAGACCTCAATAAGGATACTGTACCCTCTG
AGGATTCAGTTACCGCAGACTGTTTGTCACTAACACTTTTTCTTGTATCCAAATTAGCTTCAGTTTCCAT
TTCAACATCATTACCACTAGGTTTATCTTGAGAAGTTATTGTTCTTGTCCTTTTGCTTTCTACTACTTTT
GCCGCTGCCTTCATTAGAAAGGTTGATGATTTTTCACTTAGCACATAATTCACATAACTCTTAATTTTCT
CCATCATGTGGTTGTAGCTGAAGTGTTGAAAAAAGGAATGAAATGTATCTTTCTGAGAGATTATCATAAG
CAATTTGCTTTTGAAAGGCATATGAGAATTTGGATCACCAAATATTCTTTCAAAGACTTCTTCTGCTTCT
TTAAAGTTGCCATTTTCCATACAAACAGCTATAGCCTGAATTTTAATTAAATTCTGTATTTCTTCATGAA
GTTTGTCATGTTCCTTTTCAATTGAACCCCAAATCATCAGG
