[The description below was written by a language model from this plasmid's Addgene catalogue record.]
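Description:
pBabe-Myc-TRF1iDDR is a retroviral mammalian expression plasmid built on the pBabe backbone, with a recorded total size of about 6.5 kb. It is propagated in E. coli under ampicillin selection, and transduced or transfected mammalian cells are selected with puromycin. pBabe vectors are Moloney murine leukaemia virus-derived constructs in which the long terminal repeats and packaging signal allow the transcript to be packaged into retroviral particles in a suitable packaging cell line. The 5′ LTR generally drives the inserted gene, and a separate internal promoter drives the drug-resistance marker. No feature table is provided, so the exact promoters and element layout of this plasmid are not stated in the record.

The insert was cloned between BamHI and EcoRI sites, both of which are retained. It encodes a chimeric telomere-binding protein: TRF1 in which residues 346–364 have been replaced by the iDDR region of TRF2, corresponding to residues 407–431 of that protein. The construct name indicates a Myc epitope tag, which would allow detection or immunoprecipitation of the chimera, although the tag's position is not specified. The species is not stated as a field; the depositor defines the residue numbering against specific reference protein accessions.

The swap places a short TRF2 segment in the context of TRF1. The associated publication concerns a two-step mechanism of TRF2-mediated chromosome-end protection. The chimera is therefore presumably used, through stable retroviral expression, to test whether the iDDR region alone can confer part of TRF2's end-protection activity on TRF1.
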