Addgene plasmid #44576: pBabe-Myc-TRF1iDDR
Depositing lab: Eros Lazzerini Denchi. Depositing organization: Scripps California (The Scripps Research Institute). Publication: A two-step mechanism for TRF2-mediated chromosome-end protection. Okamoto K, Bartocci C, Ouzounov I, Diedrich JK, Yates Iii JR, Denchi EL. Nature. 2013 Feb 6. doi: 10.1038/nature11873. PubMed 23389450.
Backbone
  Vector backbone: pBabe
  Total vector size (bp): 6528
  Vector type: Mammalian Expression, Retroviral
  Selectable markers: Puromycin
Growth in bacteria
  Bacterial resistance: Ampicillin, 100 μg/mL
  Growth temperature: 37°C
  Growth strain: DH5alpha
  Copy number: Unknown
Gene/Insert
  Cloning method: Restriction Enzyme; 5′ cloning site BamHI (not destroyed); 3′ cloning site EcoRI (not destroyed)
  Sequencing primers: 5′ pBabe 5'; 3′ pBabe 3'
Terms and licenses: Academic/Nonprofit Terms; Industry Terms: Not Available to Industry
Depositor comments: TRF chimera with iDDR region of TRF2 (aa 407-431 compared to GenBank accession number NP_005643.1 - PKGKWNSSNGVEEKETWVEEDELFQ) replacing aa 346-364 of TRF1 (NP_059523.2).
How to cite: pBabe-Myc-TRF1iDDR was a gift from Eros Lazzerini Denchi (Addgene plasmid # 44576 ; http://n2t.net/addgene:44576 ; RRID:Addgene_44576)
